Addgene plasmid #212077: 5'-3xFLAG Tcf12+exon minimal CMV pCDNA5
Purpose: LR vector for integration of Tcf12+exon(72nt) into N2a FRT rtTA3 expression cells
Depositing lab: Benjamin Blencowe. Depositing organization: University of Toronto. Publication: Systematic analysis of alternative exon-dependent interactome remodeling reveals multitasking functions of gene regulatory factors. Roth JF, Braunschweig U, Wu M, Li JD, Lin ZY, Larsen B, Weatheritt RJ, Gingras AC, Blencowe BJ. Mol Cell. 2023 Dec 7;83(23):4222-4238.e10. doi: 10.1016/j.molcel.2023.10.034. PubMed 38065061.
Backbone
  Vector backbone: 5'-3xFLAG minimal CMV pCDNA5
  Vector type: Mammalian Expression
Growth in bacteria
  Bacterial resistance: Ampicillin, 100 μg/mL
  Growth temperature: 37°C
  Growth strain: DH5alpha
  Copy number: High Copy
Gene/Insert
  Gene/Insert name: Tcf12+exon(72nt) (alt name: NP_035674.2)
  Species: M. musculus (mouse)
  Entrez Gene: Tcf12 (a.k.a. A130037E08Rik, ALF1, HEB, HEBAlt, HTF-4, HTF4, ME1, REB, bHLHb20)
  Cloning method: Gateway Cloning
Terms and licenses: Academic/Nonprofit Terms; Industry Terms: Not Available to Industry
How to cite: 5'-3xFLAG Tcf12+exon minimal CMV pCDNA5 was a gift from Benjamin Blencowe (Addgene plasmid # 212077 ; http://n2t.net/addgene:212077 ; RRID:Addgene_212077)
