[The description below was written by a language model from this plasmid's Addgene catalogue record and pLannotate feature annotations shown in this document.]
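Description:
5'-3xFLAG Tcf12+exon minimal CMV pCDNA5 is a mammalian expression plasmid of about 6.9 kb, built on a pcDNA5-type Flp-recombination backbone and produced by Gateway LR cloning. It is maintained in E. coli at high copy through a ColE1/pUC-type origin and selected with ampicillin via the β-lactamase gene. The annotation also picks up backbone remnants, including lac promoter/operator elements and fragments of the f1 origin, lacI and ble.

The payload is the mouse Tcf12 (HEB) coding sequence, a bHLH transcriptional regulator that binds E-box motifs, in the isoform that includes a 72-nucleotide alternative exon. It is flanked by attB1 and attB2 sites left by the Gateway reaction and fused at its N-terminus to a FLAG epitope; the construct name indicates 3xFLAG, although the feature table calls only a single FLAG unit. Expression is driven by a tetracycline-responsive promoter, annotated as repeated tet operator fragments followed by a minimal CMV/TRE-type segment, and terminated by the bGH polyadenylation signal. Transcription therefore depends on a Tet transactivator supplied by the host cell.

Downstream, an FRT site directly precedes a hygromycin resistance gene with an SV40 poly(A) signal and no annotated promoter between the FRT and the coding sequence. In Flp-In-type designs, FLP-mediated recombination into a genomic FRT site places this gene behind a resident promoter, so hygromycin selects for correct single-copy integration. The stated purpose is integration into N2a FRT cells expressing rtTA3, giving inducible expression of the tagged exon-included Tcf12. The associated study examined how alternative exons remodel protein interactomes, which is consistent with the FLAG tag serving for detection or affinity purification.
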