Features (pLannotate 1.2.2; 24 found; start..end, strand, type, name):
    593..718     +  CDS            ble (fragment): BLE_KLEPN - Experimental evidence at protein level: Swiss-Prot protein existence level 1. Binding protein with a strong affinity to the bleomycin family of antibiotics. Binds to CL990; an antimitotic-antibiotic compound. From Klebsiella pneumoniae.
    713..834     +  polyA_signal   SV40 poly(A) signal: SV40 polyadenylation signal
    907..923     -  protein_bind   lac operator: The lac repressor binds to the lac operator to inhibit transcription in E. coli. This inhibition can be relieved by adding lactose or isopropyl-β-D-thiogalactopyranoside (IPTG). lac repressor encoded by lacI
    931..961     -  promoter       lac promoter: promoter for the E. coli lac operon
    976..997     -  protein_bind   CAP binding site: CAP binding activates transcription in the presence of cAMP. E. coli catabolite activator protein
   1010..1102    -  CDS            lacI (fragment): lac repressor; lacI; The lac repressor binds to the lac operator to inhibit transcription in E. coli. This inhibition can be relieved by adding lactose or isopropyl-β-D-thiogalactopyranoside (IPTG).
   1285..1873    -  rep_origin     ori: high-copy-number ColE1/pMB1/pBR322/pUC origin of replication
   2044..2904    -  CDS            AmpR: β-lactamase; bla; confers resistance to ampicillin, carbenicillin, and related antibiotics
   2905..3009    -  promoter       AmpR promoter: bla
   3068..3120    -  misc_feature   bom (fragment): basis of mobility region from pBR322
   3301..3321    +  promoter       tight TRE promoter (fragment): Tet-responsive promoter PTight, consisting of seven tet operator sequences followed by the minimal CMV promoter
   3338..3358    +  promoter       tight TRE promoter (fragment): Tet-responsive promoter PTight, consisting of seven tet operator sequences followed by the minimal CMV promoter
   3375..3395    +  promoter       tight TRE promoter (fragment): Tet-responsive promoter PTight, consisting of seven tet operator sequences followed by the minimal CMV promoter
   3412..3432    +  promoter       tight TRE promoter (fragment): Tet-responsive promoter PTight, consisting of seven tet operator sequences followed by the minimal CMV promoter
   3440..3485    +  promoter       TRE3GV promoter (fragment): 3rd-generation Tet-responsive promoter that can be activated by binding of Tet-On® 3G, optimized for retroviral and lentiviral vectors
   3629..3652    +  CDS            FLAG: FLAG® epitope tag, followed by an enterokinase cleavage site
   3654..3671    +  protein_bind   attB1 (fragment): mutant version of attB; core recombination site for the Gateway® BP reaction BP Clonase™
   3680..5794    +  CDS            Tcf12: HTF4_MOUSE - Also known as Alf1, Meb. Experimental evidence at protein level: Swiss-Prot protein existence level 1. Transcriptional regulator. Involved in the initiation of neuronal differentiation. Activates transcription by binding to the E box (5'-CANNTG-3'). From Mus musculus (Mouse).
   5799..5823    -  protein_bind   attB2: mutant version of attB; recombination site for the Gateway® BP reaction BP Clonase™
   5871..6095    +  polyA_signal   bGH poly(A) signal: bovine growth hormone polyadenylation signal
   6099..6120    +  promoter       SV40 promoter (fragment): SV40 enhancer and early promoter
   6141..6374    +  rep_origin     f1 ori (fragment) (sequence partly withheld): f1 bacteriophage origin of replication; arrow indicates direction of (+) strand synthesis
   6379..6426    +  protein_bind   FRT: FLP-mediated recombination occurs in the 8-bp core sequence TCTAGAAA (Turan and Bode, 2011). FLP recombinase from the Saccharomyces cerevisiae 2μ plasmid
   6434..583     +  CDS            HygR (across the origin): hygromycin B phosphotransferase confers resistance to hygromycin
>Addgene plasmid #212077 | 5'-3xFLAG Tcf12+exon minimal CMV pCDNA5 | addgene full sequence | sequence record 420962 | Addgene NGS Result
TGATTTCATATGCGCGATTGCTGATCCCCATGTGTATCACTGGCAAACTGTGATGGACGACACCGTCAGT
GCGTCCGTCGCGCAGGCTCTCGATGAGCTGATGCTTTGGGCCGAGGACTGCCCCGAAGTCCGGCACCTCG
TGCACGCGGATTTCGGCTCCAACAATGTCCTGACGGACAATGGCCGCATAACAGCGGTCATTGACTGGAG
CGAGGCGATGTTCGGGGATTCCCAATACGAGGTCGCCAACATCTTCTTCTGGAGGCCGTGGTTGGCTTGT
ATGGAGCAGCAGACGCGCTACTTCGAGCGGAGGCATCCGGAGCTTGCAGGATCGCCGCGGCTCCGGGCGT
ATATGCTCCGCATTGGTCTTGACCAACTCTATCAGAGCTTGGTTGACGGCAATTTCGATGATGCAGCTTG
GGCGCAGGGTCGATGCGACGCAATCGTCCGATCCGGAGCCGGGACTGTCGGGCGTACACAAATCGCCCGC
AGAAGCGCGGCCGTCTGGACCGATGGCTGTGTAGAAGTACTCGCCGATAGTGGAAACCGACGCCCCAGCA
CTCGTCCGAGGGCAAAGGAATAGCACGTACTACGAGATTTCGATTCCACCGCCGCCTTCTATGAAAGGTT
GGGCTTCGGAATCGTTTTCCGGGACGCCGGCTGGATGATCCTCCAGCGCGGGGATCTCATGCTGGAGTTC
TTCGCCCACCCCAACTTGTTTATTGCAGCTTATAATGGTTACAAATAAAGCAATAGCATCACAAATTTCA
CAAATAAAGCATTTTTTTCACTGCATTCTAGTTGTGGTTTGTCCAAACTCATCAATGTATCTTATCATGT
CTGTATACCGTCGACCTCTAGCTAGAGCTTGGCGTAATCATGGTCATAGCTGTTTCCTGTGTGAAATTGT
TATCCGCTCACAATTCCACACAACATACGAGCCGGAAGCATAAAGTGTAAAGCCTGGGGTGCCTAATGAG
TGAGCTAACTCACATTAATTGCGTTGCGCTCACTGCCCGCTTTCCAGTCGGGAAACCTGTCGTGCCAGCT
GCATTAATGAATCGGCCAACGCGCGGGGAGAGGCGGTTTGCGTATTGGGCGCTCTTCCGCTTCCTCGCTC
ACTGACTCGCTGCGCTCGGTCGTTCGGCTGCGGCGAGCGGTATCAGCTCACTCAAAGGCGGTAATACGGT
TATCCACAGAATCAGGGGATAACGCAGGAAAGAACATGTGAGCAAAAGGCCAGCAAAAGGCCAGGAACCG
TAAAAAGGCCGCGTTGCTGGCGTTTTTCCATAGGCTCCGCCCCCCTGACGAGCATCACAAAAATCGACGC
TCAAGTCAGAGGTGGCGAAACCCGACAGGACTATAAAGATACCAGGCGTTTCCCCCTGGAAGCTCCCTCG
TGCGCTCTCCTGTTCCGACCCTGCCGCTTACCGGATACCTGTCCGCCTTTCTCCCTTCGGGAAGCGTGGC
GCTTTCTCATAGCTCACGCTGTAGGTATCTCAGTTCGGTGTAGGTCGTTCGCTCCAAGCTGGGCTGTGTG
CACGAACCCCCCGTTCAGCCCGACCGCTGCGCCTTATCCGGTAACTATCGTCTTGAGTCCAACCCGGTAA
GACACGACTTATCGCCACTGGCAGCAGCCACTGGTAACAGGATTAGCAGAGCGAGGTATGTAGGCGGTGC
TACAGAGTTCTTGAAGTGGTGGCCTAACTACGGCTACACTAGAAGAACAGTATTTGGTATCTGCGCTCTG
CTGAAGCCAGTTACCTTCGGAAAAAGAGTTGGTAGCTCTTGATCCGGCAAACAAACCACCGCTGGTAGCG
GTGGTTTTTTTGTTTGCAAGCAGCAGATTACGCGCAGAAAAAAAGGATCTCAAGAAGATCCTTTGATCTT
TTCTACGGGGTCTGACGCTCAGTGGAACGAAAACTCACGTTAAGGGATTTTGGTCATGAGATTATCAAAA
AGGATCTTCACCTAGATCCTTTTAAATTAAAAATGAAGTTTTAAATCAATCTAAAGTATATATGAGTAAA
CTTGGTCTGACAGTTACCAATGCTTAATCAGTGAGGCACCTATCTCAGCGATCTGTCTATTTCGTTCATC
CATAGTTGCCTGACTCCCCGTCGTGTAGATAACTACGATACGGGAGGGCTTACCATCTGGCCCCAGTGCT
GCAATGATACCGCGAGACCCACGCTCACCGGCTCCAGATTTATCAGCAATAAACCAGCCAGCCGGAAGGG
CCGAGCGCAGAAGTGGTCCTGCAACTTTATCCGCCTCCATCCAGTCTATTAATTGTTGCCGGGAAGCTAG
AGTAAGTAGTTCGCCAGTTAATAGTTTGCGCAACGTTGTTGCCATTGCTACAGGCATCGTGGTGTCACGC
TCGTCGTTTGGTATGGCTTCATTCAGCTCCGGTTCCCAACGATCAAGGCGAGTTACATGATCCCCCATGT
TGTGCAAAAAAGCGGTTAGCTCCTTCGGTCCTCCGATCGTTGTCAGAAGTAAGTTGGCCGCAGTGTTATC
ACTCATGGTTATGGCAGCACTGCATAATTCTCTTACTGTCATGCCATCCGTAAGATGCTTTTCTGTGACT
GGTGAGTACTCAACCAAGTCATTCTGAGAATAGTGTATGCGGCGACCGAGTTGCTCTTGCCCGGCGTCAA
TACGGGATAATACCGCGCCACATAGCAGAACTTTAAAAGTGCTCATCATTGGAAAACGTTCTTCGGGGCG
AAAACTCTCAAGGATCTTACCGCTGTTGAGATCCAGTTCGATGTAACCCACTCGTGCACCCAACTGATCT
TCAGCATCTTTTACTTTCACCAGCGTTTCTGGGTGAGCAAAAACAGGAAGGCAAAATGCCGCAAAAAAGG
GAATAAGGGCGACACGGAAATGTTGAATACTCATACTCTTCCTTTTTCAATATTATTGAAGCATTTATCA
GGGTTATTGTCTCATGAGCGGATACATATTTGAATGTATTTAGAAAAATAAACAAATAGGGGTTCCGCGC
ACATTTCCCCGAAAAGTGCCACCTGACGTCGACGGATCGGGAGATCTCCCGATCCCCTATGGTGCACTCT
CAGTACAATCTGCTCTGATGCCGCATAGTTAAGCCAGTATCTGCTCCCTGCTTGTGTGTTGGAGGTCGCT
GAGTAGTGCGCGAGCAAAATTTAAGCTACAACAAGGCAAGGCTTGACCGACAATTGCATGAAGAATCTGC
TTAGGGTTAGGCGTTTTGCGCTGCTTCGCGATGTACGGGCCAGATATACGCGTCTCGAGGGATCCAAGCT
GGCCGCACGTCTCCCTATCAGTGATAGAGAAGTCGACACGTCTCGAGCTCCCTATCAGTGATAGAGAAGG
TACGTCTAGAACGTCTCCCTATCAGTGATAGAGAAGTCGACACGTCTCGAGCTCCCTATCAGTGATAGAG
AAGGTACCCCCTATATAAGCAGAGCTCGTTTAGTGAACCGTCAGATCGCCTGGAGACGCCATCCACGCTG
TTTTGACCTCCATAGAAGACACCGGGACCGATCCAGCCTCCGCGGAGGCTGGATCCTCTAGCGTTTAAAC
TTAAGCTTCCACCATGGACTACAAAGACCATGACGGTGATACATATGATCATGACATCGATTACAAGGAT
GACGATGACAAGACAAGTTTGTACAAAAAAGTTGGCACCAATCCCCAGCAGCAGCGCATGGCCGCGATAG
GGACCGACAAGGAGCTGAGCGACCTGCTGGACTTCAGTGCGATGTTTTCTCCACCTGTTAATAGTGGGAA
AACGAGACCAACAACACTGGGAAGTAGTCAGTTCAGCGGGTCAGGTATGGATGAGCGTGGAGGAACAACA
TCTTGGGGAACAAGTGGTCAACCAAGCCCCTCCTATGATTCATCTAGAGGTTTTACAGACAGCCCTCATT
ACAGTGATCACTTGAATGACAGTCGATTAGGAACCCACGAAGGCTTGTCCCCAACACCTTTCATGAACTC
AAATCTGATAGGGAAAACATCAGAGAGAGGCTCATTTTCCCTGTACAGCAGAGACTCTGGACTCTCAGGC
TGTCAGTCTAGTCTCCTGAGACAAGATCTAGGACTTGGGAGCCCGGCACAGCTGTCTTCTTCAGGAAAGC
CTGGAACACCATACTACTCATTCTCTGCCACAAGTTCGAGAAGAAGACCGCTCCATGATTCTGTAGCCCT
AGATCCTTTACAAGCGAAGAAAGTAAGAAAGGTGCCTCCTGGCCTACCTTCTTCTGTATATGCACCATCC
CCAAATTCTGACGATTTCAACCGTGAATCTCCTAGTTACCCATCTCCCAAGCCACCAACCAGTATGTTCG
CTAGCACTTTCTTTATGCAAGATGGGACCCACAGTTCTTCTGACCTTTGGAGTTCATCGAATGGGATGAG
CCAGCCTGGTTTTGGTGGAATTCTGGGGACCTCCACATCCCACATGTCTCAGTCCAGTAGTTATGGCAGC
CTTCATTCACATGACCGCTTGAGTTATCCTCCACACTCAGTGTCACCAACAGACATAAACACAAGTCTTC
CGCCAATGTCCAGCTTCCACCGTGGTAGTACCAGCAGCTCACCATATGTTGCCGCCTCACATACTCCTCC
CATCAATGGATCAGATAGCATCCTAGGAACCAGAGGGAATGCTGCTGGAAGCTCACAGACGGGTGATGCA
CTTGGGAAGGCCTTGGCATCTATTTATTCCCCTGACCACACAAGCAGTAGTTTTCCATCAAACCCATCAA
CACCAGTGGGATCTCCTTCACCTCTCACAGGTACCAGTCAGTGGCCCAGAGCTGGAGGGCAAGCTCCTTC
ATCTCCAAGCTATGAAAACTCACTTCACTCCCTGAAAAATCGAGTTGAGCAGCAACTTCACGAGCATTTG
CAAGATGCAATGTCCTTCTTAAAGGATGTCTGTGAGCAGTCTCGAATGGAAGACCGCTTAGACAGGCTGG
ATGATGCTATCCATGTGCTACGAAACCATGCAGTTGGACCTTCTACCAGTCTGCCTACTAGCCACAGTGA
CATACACAGTTTGCTGGGACCATCCCATAATGCATCAATTGGAAACCTCAATTCAAACTATGGAGGATCC
AGCCTTGTTACAAATAGTCGATCAGCTTCGATGGTCGGAACACATCGGGAAGATTCAGTCAGTCTCAATG
GCAATCATTCGGTCCTGTCTAGTACTGTTGCTGCCTCAAACACAGAACTGAACCATAAAACACCAGAAAA
TTTCAGAGGTGGTGTACAAAATCAGTCTGGAAGTGTTGTTCCAACAGAAATCAAGACTGAAAACAAAGAA
AAAGATGAAAACCTTCATGAACCTCCTTCATCAGATGACATGAAATCAGATGATGAGTCCTCCCAGAAAG
ACATCAAGGTCTCATCTAGGGGCAGAACAAGCAGTACCAATGAAGACGAGGATCTGAATCCAGAACAGAA
AATCGAAAGGGAGAAGGAAAGGCGGATGGCTAACAATGCCAGAGAGCGCCTGCGCGTGCGGGATATTAAC
GAGGCGTTCAAGGAGCTTGGCCGAATGTGTCAGCTTCATTTGAAGAGTGAAAAACCTCAGACAAAACTTC
TCATTCTTCATCAGGCCGTGGCAGTCATCCTTAGTCTAGAACAGCAAGTGAGAGAGAGGAACCTCAACCC
CAAAGCAGCCTGCCTTAAGAGAAGAGAAGAAGAAAAAGTCTCTGCTGCGTCAGCAGAGCCGCCCAGCACG
TTGCCAGGAGCCCATCCTGGGCTTAGTGAGTCTACCAACCCTATGGGTCATCTGTAATACCCAACTTTCT
TGTACAAAGTGGTCTGACTCGAGTCTAGAGGGCCCGTTTAAACCCGCTGATCAGCCTCGACTGTGCCTTC
TAGTTGCCAGCCATCTGTTGTTTGCCCCTCCCCCGTGCCTTCCTTGACCCTGGAAGGTGCCACTCCCACT
GTCCTTTCCTAATAAAATGAGGAAATTGCATCGCATTGTCTGAGTAGGTGTCATTCTATTCTGGGGGGTG
GGGTGGGGCAGGACAGCAAGGGGGAGGATTGGGAAGACAATAGCAGGCATGCTGGGGATGCGGTGGGCTC
TATGGCTTCTGAGGCGGAAAGAACCAGCTGGGGCTCTAGGGGGTATCCCC
[124 nt withheld, positions 6141-6264]
C
[91 nt withheld, positions 6266-6356]
AGGGTGATGGTTCACGTACCTAGAAGTTCCTATTCCGAAGTTCCTATTCTCTAGAAAGTATAGGAACTTC
CTTGGCCAAAAAGCCTGAACTCACCGCGACGTCTGTCGAGAAGTTTCTGATCGAAAAGTTCGACAGCGTC
TCCGACCTGATGCAGCTCTCGGAGGGCGAAGAATCTCGTGCTTTCAGCTTCGATGTAGGAGGGCGTGGAT
ATGTCCTGCGGGTAAATAGCTGCGCCGATGGTTTCTACAAAGATCGTTATGTTTATCGGCACTTTGCATC
GGCCGCGCTCCCGATTCCGGAAGTGCTTGACATTGGGGAGTTCAGCGAGAGCCTGACCTATTGCATCTCC
CGCCGTGCACAGGGTGTCACGTTGCAAGACCTGCCTGAAACCGAACTGCCCGCTGTTCTGCAGCCGGTCG
CGGAGGCCATGGATGCGATCGCTGCGGCCGATCTTAGCCAGACGAGCGGGTTCGGCCCATTCGGACCGCA
AGGAATCGGTCAATACACTACATGGCG
